Addgene plasmid #193814: pET-51b(+) ChemoY-CaM
Purpose: Protein production of ChemoY-CaM in bacteria
Depositing lab: Julien Hiblot. Depositing organization: Max Planck Institute for Medical Research. Publication: A general method for the development of multicolor biosensors with large dynamic ranges. Hellweg L, Edenhofer A, Barck L, Huppertz MC, Frei MS, Tarnawski M, Bergner A, Koch B, Johnsson K, Hiblot J. Nat Chem Biol. 2023 Jun 8. doi: 10.1038/s41589-023-01350-1. PubMed 37291200.
Backbone
  Vector backbone: pET-51b(+)
  Backbone size w/o insert (bp): 5100
  Vector type: Bacterial Expression
Growth in bacteria
  Bacterial resistance: Ampicillin, 100 μg/mL
  Growth temperature: 37°C
  Growth strain: DH5alpha
  Copy number: High Copy
Gene/Insert
  Gene/Insert name: ChemoY-CaM
  Species: Synthetic
  Insert size (bp): 2200
  Mutation: Venus:A206K
  Promoter: T7
  Tag / fusion protein: 10xHis (C terminal on insert)
  Cloning method: Gibson Cloning
Terms and licenses: Academic/Nonprofit Terms; Industry Terms: Not Available to Industry
How to cite: pET-51b(+) ChemoY-CaM was a gift from Julien Hiblot (Addgene plasmid # 193814 ; http://n2t.net/addgene:193814 ; RRID:Addgene_193814)
