[The description below was written by a language model from this plasmid's Addgene catalogue record and pLannotate feature annotations shown in this document.]
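Description:
pET-51b(+) ChemoY-CaM is a bacterial expression plasmid of about 7.4 kb, built on the pET-51b(+) backbone for producing the synthetic ChemoY-CaM protein in E. coli. It is propagated through a ColE1/pBR322-type origin. The catalogue lists it as high copy, although the annotated backbone also retains the rop gene and the bom mobility region typical of pBR322-derived pET vectors. Selection is by ampicillin through the β-lactamase gene, and an f1 origin is also present. The short tetracycline-resistance fragments in the feature table are non-functional backbone remnants.

The roughly 2.2 kb insert, assembled by Gibson cloning, lies downstream of a T7 promoter with an adjacent lac operator and the T7 gene 10 ribosome binding site, and is followed by the T7 terminator. The plasmid-borne lacI gene supplies repressor, so expression requires a host providing T7 RNA polymerase and is induced with IPTG. The annotated reading frame begins with an N-terminal Strep-Tag II. This is followed by mVenus (Venus carrying the monomerising A206K mutation), calmodulin, a short segment matching GCaMP2 and a HaloTag-derived domain. The GCaMP2-like segment is probably a calmodulin-binding peptide, though the record does not state this. The catalogue records a C-terminal 10xHis tag, which the automated annotation does not label; the small "SET1" hit near the 3' end is probably a spurious match.

This architecture places a yellow fluorescent protein and a HaloTag that can be labelled with chloroalkane fluorophores on either side of a calcium-sensing module. That arrangement fits the associated work on multicolour biosensors with large dynamic ranges, where it would act as a chemogenetic calcium sensor. The stated purpose is recombinant production of the protein in bacteria, and the two affinity tags are available for purification.
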