Features (pLannotate 1.2.2; 22 found; start..end, strand, type, name):
     12..467     +  rep_origin     f1 ori (sequence partly withheld): f1 bacteriophage origin of replication; arrow indicates direction of (+) strand synthesis
    582..1442    -  CDS            AmpR: β-lactamase; bla; confers resistance to ampicillin, carbenicillin, and related antibiotics
   1443..1535    -  promoter       AmpR promoter: bla
   1616..2204    +  rep_origin     ori: high-copy-number ColE1/pMB1/pBR322/pUC origin of replication
   2390..2529    -  misc_feature   bom: basis of mobility region from pBR322
   2631..2822    -  CDS            rop: Rop protein, which maintains plasmids at low copy number; rop
   2839..3219    +  CDS            YPB1_ECOLX: Protein predicted: Swiss-Prot protein existence level 4. From Escherichia coli.
   3281..3345    -  CDS            TcR (fragment): tetracycline efflux protein; tet; confers resistance to tetracycline
   3360..3381    -  protein_bind   CAP binding site: CAP binding activates transcription in the presence of cAMP. E. coli catabolite activator protein
   3394..4476    -  CDS            lacI: lac repressor; lacI; The lac repressor binds to the lac operator to inhibit transcription in E. coli. This inhibition can be relieved by adding lactose or isopropyl-β-D-thiogalactopyranoside (IPTG).
   4477..4554    -  promoter       lacI promoter: lacI
   4562..4841    -  CDS            TcR (fragment): tetracycline efflux protein; tet; confers resistance to tetracycline
   4867..4885    +  promoter       T7 promoter: promoter for bacteriophage T7 RNA polymerase
   4886..4910    +  protein_bind   lac operator: The lac repressor binds to the lac operator to inhibit transcription in E. coli. This inhibition can be relieved by adding lactose or isopropyl-β-D-thiogalactopyranoside (IPTG). lac repressor encoded by lacI
   4925..4947    +  RBS            RBS: efficient ribosome binding site from bacteriophage T7 gene 10 (Olins and Rangwala, 1989)
   4963..4986    +  CDS            Strep-Tag II: peptide that binds Strep-Tactin®, an engineered form of streptavidin
   5017..5733    +  CDS            mVenus: mVenus is a basic (constitutively fluorescent) yellow fluorescent protein published in 2006, derived from Aequorea victoria. It is reported to be a rapidly-maturing monomer with moderate acid sensitivity.
   5725..6165    +  CDS            calmodulin: calcium-binding protein
   6274..6348    +  CDS            GCaMP2 (fragment): GCaMP2 is a basic (constitutively fluorescent) green fluorescent protein published in 2006, derived from Aequorea victoria.
   6358..7238    +  CDS            HaloTag® (fragment) (sequence partly withheld): modified bacterial dehalogenase that forms covalent bonds with chloroalkane derivatives
   7308..7325    +  CDS            SET1 (fragment): solubility-enhancement tag derived from T7 phage gene 10B
   7333..7380    +  terminator     T7 terminator: transcription terminator for bacteriophage T7 RNA polymerase
>Addgene plasmid #193814 | pET-51b(+) ChemoY-CaM | addgene full sequence | sequence record 381760 | Addgene NGS Result
TGGCGAATGGG
[124 nt withheld, positions 12-135]
C
[91 nt withheld, positions 137-227]
A
[49 nt withheld, positions 229-277]
CCTTTGACGTTGGAGTCCACGTTCTTT
[37 nt withheld, positions 305-341]
ACCCTATCTCGGTCTATTCTTTTGATTTATAAGGGATTTTGCCGATTTCGGCCTATTGGTTAAAAAATGA
GCTGATTTAACAAAAATTTAACGCGAATTTTAACAAAATATTAACGTTTACAATTTCTGGCGGCACGATG
GCATGAGATTATCAAAAAGGATCTTCACCTAGATCCTTTTAAATTAAAAATGAAGTTTTAAATCAATCTA
AAGTATATATGAGTAAACTTGGTCTGACAGTTACCAATGCTTAATCAGTGAGGCACCTATCTCAGCGATC
TGTCTATTTCGTTCATCCATAGTTGCCTGACTCCCCGTCGTGTAGATAACTACGATACGGGAGGGCTTAC
CATCTGGCCCCAGTGCTGCAATGATACCGCGAGACCCACGCTCACCGGCTCCAGATTTATCAGCAATAAA
CCAGCCAGCCGGAAGGGCCGAGCGCAGAAGTGGTCCTGCAACTTTATCCGCCTCCATCCAGTCTATTAAT
TGTTGCCGGGAAGCTAGAGTAAGTAGTTCGCCAGTTAATAGTTTGCGCAACGTTGTTGCCATTGCTACAG
GCATCGTGGTGTCACGCTCGTCGTTTGGTATGGCTTCATTCAGCTCCGGTTCCCAACGATCAAGGCGAGT
TACATGATCCCCCATGTTGTGCAAAAAAGCGGTTAGCTCCTTCGGTCCTCCGATCGTTGTCAGAAGTAAG
TTGGCCGCAGTGTTATCACTCATGGTTATGGCAGCACTGCATAATTCTCTTACTGTCATGCCATCCGTAA
GATGCTTTTCTGTGACTGGTGAGTACTCAACCAAGTCATTCTGAGAATAGTGTATGCGGCGACCGAGTTG
CTCTTGCCCGGCGTCAATACGGGATAATACCGCGCCACATAGCAGAACTTTAAAAGTGCTCATCATTGGA
AAACGTTCTTCGGGGCGAAAACTCTCAAGGATCTTACCGCTGTTGAGATCCAGTTCGATGTAACCCACTC
GTGCACCCAACTGATCTTCAGCATCTTTTACTTTCACCAGCGTTTCTGGGTGAGCAAAAACAGGAAGGCA
AAATGCCGCAAAAAAGGGAATAAGGGCGACACGGAAATGTTGAATACTCATACTCTTCCTTTTTCAATCA
TGATTGAAGCATTTATCAGGGTTATTGTCTCATGAGCGGATACATATTTGAATGTATTTAGAAAAATAAA
CAAATAGGTCATGACCAAAATCCCTTAACGTGAGTTTTCGTTCCACTGAGCGTCAGACCCCGTAGAAAAG
ATCAAAGGATCTTCTTGAGATCCTTTTTTTCTGCGCGTAATCTGCTGCTTGCAAACAAAAAAACCACCGC
TACCAGCGGTGGTTTGTTTGCCGGATCAAGAGCTACCAACTCTTTTTCCGAAGGTAACTGGCTTCAGCAG
AGCGCAGATACCAAATACTGTCCTTCTAGTGTAGCCGTAGTTAGGCCACCACTTCAAGAACTCTGTAGCA
CCGCCTACATACCTCGCTCTGCTAATCCTGTTACCAGTGGCTGCTGCCAGTGGCGATAAGTCGTGTCTTA
CCGGGTTGGACTCAAGACGATAGTTACCGGATAAGGCGCAGCGGTCGGGCTGAACGGGGGGTTCGTGCAC
ACAGCCCAGCTTGGAGCGAACGACCTACACCGAACTGAGATACCTACAGCGTGAGCTATGAGAAAGCGCC
ACGCTTCCCGAAGGGAGAAAGGCGGACAGGTATCCGGTAAGCGGCAGGGTCGGAACAGGAGAGCGCACGA
GGGAGCTTCCAGGGGGAAACGCCTGGTATCTTTATAGTCCTGTCGGGTTTCGCCACCTCTGACTTGAGCG
TCGATTTTTGTGATGCTCGTCAGGGGGGCGGAGCCTATGGAAAAACGCCAGCAACGCGGCCTTTTTACGG
TTCCTGGCCTTTTGCTGGCCTTTTGCTCACATGTTCTTTCCTGCGTTATCCCCTGATTCTGTGGATAACC
GTATTACCGCCTTTGAGTGAGCTGATACCGCTCGCCGCAGCCGAACGACCGAGCGCAGCGAGTCAGTGAG
CGAGGAAGCGGAAGAGCGCCTGATGCGGTATTTTCTCCTTACGCATCTGTGCGGTATTTCACACCGCAAT
GGTGCACTCTCAGTACAATCTGCTCTGATGCCGCATAGTTAAGCCAGTATACACTCCGCTATCGCTACGT
GACTGGGTCATGGCTGCGCCCCGACACCCGCCAACACCCGCTGACGCGCCCTGACGGGCTTGTCTGCTCC
CGGCATCCGCTTACAGACAAGCTGTGACCGTCTCCGGGAGCTGCATGTGTCAGAGGTTTTCACCGTCATC
ACCGAAACGCGCGAGGCAGCTGCGGTAAAGCTCATCAGCGTGGTCGTGAAGCGATTCACAGATGTCTGCC
TGTTCATCCGCGTCCAGCTCGTTGAGTTTCTCCAGAAGCGTTAATGTCTGGCTTCTGATAAAGCGGGCCA
TGTTAAGGGCGGTTTTTTCCTGTTTGGTCACTGATGCCTCCGTGTAAGGGGGATTTCTGTTCATGGGGGT
AATGATACCGATGAAACGAGAGAGGATGCTCACGATACGGGTTACTGATGATGAACATGCCCGGTTACTG
GAACGTTGTGAGGGTAAACAACTGGCGGTATGGATGCGGCGGGACCAGAGAAAAATCACTCAGGGTCAAT
GCCAGCGCTTCGTTAATACAGATGTAGGTGTTCCACAGGGTAGCCAGCAGCATCCTGCGATGCAGATCCG
GAACATAATGGTGCAGGGCGCTGACTTCCGCGTTTCCAGACTTTACGAAACACGGAAACCGAAGACCATT
CATGTTGTTGCTCAGGTCGCAGACGTTTTGCAGCAGCAGTCGCTTCACGTTCGCTCGCGTATCGGTGATT
CATTCTGCTAACCAGTAAGGCAACCCCGCCAGCCTAGCCGGGTCCTCAACGACAGGAGCACGATCATGCT
AGTCATGCCCCGCGCCCACCGGAAGGAGCTGACTGGGTTGAAGGCTCTCAAGGGCATCGGTCGAGATCCC
GGTGCCTAATGAGTGAGCTAACTTACATTAATTGCGTTGCGCTCACTGCCCGCTTTCCAGTCGGGAAACC
TGTCGTGCCAGCTGCATTAATGAATCGGCCAACGCGCGGGGAGAGGCGGTTTGCGTATTGGGCGCCAGGG
TGGTTTTTCTTTTCACCAGTGAGACGGGCAACAGCTGATTGCCCTTCACCGCCTGGCCCTGAGAGAGTTG
CAGCAAGCGGTCCACGCTGGTTTGCCCCAGCAGGCGAAAATCCTGTTTGATGGTGGTTAACGGCGGGATA
TAACATGAGCTGTCTTCGGTATCGTCGTATCCCACTACCGAGATGTCCGCACCAACGCGCAGCCCGGACT
CGGTAATGGCGCGCATTGCGCCCAGCGCCATCTGATCGTTGGCAACCAGCATCGCAGTGGGAACGATGCC
CTCATTCAGCATTTGCATGGTTTGTTGAAAACCGGACATGGCACTCCAGTCGCCTTCCCGTTCCGCTATC
GGCTGAATTTGATTGCGAGTGAGATATTTATGCCAGCCAGCCAGACGCAGACGCGCCGAGACAGAACTTA
ATGGGCCCGCTAACAGCGCGATTTGCTGGTGACCCAATGCGACCAGATGCTCCACGCCCAGTCGCGTACC
GTCTTCATGGGAGAAAATAATACTGTTGATGGGTGTCTGGTCAGAGACATCAAGAAATAACGCCGGAACA
TTAGTGCAGGCAGCTTCCACAGCAATGGCATCCTGGTCATCCAGCGGATAGTTAATGATCAGCCCACTGA
CGCGTTGCGCGAGAAGATTGTGCACCGCCGCTTTACAGGCTTCGACGCCGCTTCGTTCTACCATCGACAC
CACCACGCTGGCACCCAGTTGATCGGCGCGAGATTTAATCGCCGCGACAATTTGCGACGGCGCGTGCAGG
GCCAGACTGGAGGTGGCAACGCCAATCAGCAACGACTGTTTGCCCGCCAGTTGTTGTGCCACGCGGTTGG
GAATGTAATTCAGCTCCGCCATCGCCGCTTCCACTTTTTCCCGCGTTTTCGCAGAAACGTGGCTGGCCTG
GTTCACCACGCGGGAAACGGTCTGATAAGAGACACCGGCATACTCTGCGACATCGTATAACGTTACTGGT
TTCACATTCACCACCCTGAATTGACTCTCTTCCGGGCGCTATCATGCCATACCGCGAAAGGTTTTGCGCC
ATTCGATGGTGTCCGGGATCTCGACGCTCTCCCTTATGCGACTCCTGCATTAGGAAGCAGCCCAGTAGTA
GGTTGAGGCCGTTGAGCACCGCCGCCGCAAGGAATGGTGCATGCAAGGAGATGGCGCCCAACAGTCCCCC
GGCCACGGGGCCTGCCACCATACCCACGCCGAAACAAGCGCTCATGAGCCCGAAGTGGCGAGCCCGATCT
TCCCCATCGGTGATGTCGGCGATATAGGCGCCAGCAACCGCACCTGTGGCGCCGGTGATGCCGGCCACGA
TGCGTCCGGCGTAGAGGATCGAGATCGATCTCGATCCCGCGAAATTAATACGACTCACTATAGGGGAATT
GTGAGCGGATAACAATTCCCCTCTAGAAATAATTTTGTTTAACTTTAAGAAGGAGATATACCATGGCAAG
CTGGAGCCACCCGCAGTTCGAAAAGGGTGCAGATGACGACGACAAGGTACCGCATATGGTGAGCAAGGGC
GAGGAGCTGTTCACCGGGGTGGTGCCCATCCTGGTCGAGCTGGACGGCGACGTAAACGGCCACAAGTTCA
GCGTGTCCGGCGAGGGCGAGGGCGATGCCACCTACGGCAAGCTGACCCTGAAGCTGATCTGCACCACCGG
CAAGCTGCCCGTGCCCTGGCCCACCCTCGTGACCACCCTGGGCTACGGCCTGCAGTGCTTCGCCCGCTAC
CCCGACCACATGAAGCAGCACGACTTCTTCAAGTCCGCCATGCCCGAAGGCTACGTCCAGGAGCGCACCA
TCTTCTTCAAGGACGACGGCAACTACAAGACCCGCGCCGAGGTGAAGTTCGAGGGCGACACCCTGGTGAA
CCGCATCGAGCTGAAGGGCATCGACTTCAAGGAGGACGGCAACATCCTGGGGCACAAGCTGGAGTACAAC
TACAACAGCCACAACGTCTATATCACCGCCGACAAGCAGAAGAACGGCATCAAGGCCAACTTCAAGATCC
GCCACAACATCGAGGACGGCGGCGTGCAGCTCGCCGACCACTACCAGCAGAACACCCCCATCGGCGACGG
CCCCGTGCTGCTGCCCGACAACCACTACCTGAGCTACCAGTCCAAACTGAGCAAAGACCCCAACGAGAAG
CGCGATCACATGGTCCTGCTGGAGTTCGTGACCGCCGCCGGGATCACTGGTGGCACCCTGCCGGACCAAC
TGACTGAAGAGCAGATCGCAGAATTTAAAGAGGCTTTCTCCCTATTTGACAAGGACGGGGATGGGACAAT
AACAACCAAGGAGCTGGGGACGGTGATGCGGTCTCTGGGGCAGAACCCCACAGAAGCAGAGCTGCAGGAC
ATGATCAATGAAGTAGATGCCGACGGTGACGGCACAATCGACTTCCCTGAGTTCCTGACAATGATGGCAA
GAAAAATGAAAGACACAGACAGTGAAGAAGAAATTAGAGAAGCGTTCCGTGTGTTTGATAAGGATGGCAA
TGGCTACATCAGTGCAGCAGAGCTTCGCCACGTGATGACAAACCTTGGAGAGAAGTTAACAGATGAAGAG
GTTGATGAAATGATCAGGGAAGCAGACATCGATGGGGATGGTCAGGTAAACTACGAAGAGTTTGTAGTGA
TGATGACAGCGAAGGAATTCCCTCCTCCTCCGCCACCGCCACCACCGCCGCCGCCGCCACCACCACCTCC
TCCGCCTCCTCCACCACCACCGCCACCGCCTCCACCACCTGGCGGCAGCAGGGTCGACTCATCACGTCGT
AAGTTCAATAAGACAGGTAAGGCACTGAGAGCTATAGGTCGGCTGAGCTCACTCGAGTCTGGC
[870 nt withheld, positions 6355-7224]
CTGGAGATTTCCGGTGCTCCGGGCTTCTCCTCAATTTCCGCTCATCACCACCATCATCACCATCACCACC
ACTAATTAACCTAGGCTGCTGCCACCGCTGAGCAATAACTAGCATAACCCCTTGGGGCCTCTAAACTGGT
CTTGAGGGGTTTTTTGCTGAAAGGAGGAACTATATCCGGAT
